Addgene plasmid #54444: LI B-C N-NES KOZ a c1
Depositing lab: Martin Parniske. Depositing organization: Ludwig-Maximilians-Universitaet Muenchen (LMU). Publication: A modular plasmid assembly kit for multigene expression, gene silencing and silencing rescue in plants. Binder A, Lambert J, Morbitzer R, Popp C, Ott T, Lahaye T, Parniske M. PLoS One. 2014 Feb 13;9(2):e88218. doi: 10.1371/journal.pone.0088218. eCollection 2014. PubMed 24551083.
Backbone
  Vector backbone: pUC57(Gent)
  Backbone manufacturer: Parniske lab
  Vector type: cloning vector
Growth in bacteria
  Bacterial resistance: Gentamicin, 10 μg/mL
  Growth temperature: 37°C
  Growth strain: DH5alpha
  Copy number: High Copy
Gene/Insert
  Gene/Insert name: CPK17-N-terminal + NES for enhanced export
  Species: Synthetic
  Cloning method: Unknown
  Sequencing primers: 5′ M13-F20; 3′ M13Rev
Terms and licenses: Academic/Nonprofit Terms; Industry Terms: Not Available to Industry
How to cite: LI B-C N-NES KOZ a c1 was a gift from Martin Parniske (Addgene plasmid # 54444 ; http://n2t.net/addgene:54444 ; RRID:Addgene_54444)
