[The description below was written by a language model from this plasmid's Addgene catalogue record and pLannotate feature annotations shown in this document.]
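Description:
LI B-C N-NES KOZ a c1 is a small (about 2.7 kb) bacterial cloning vector that carries a single building block for a modular plasmid assembly kit designed for multigene expression, gene silencing and silencing rescue in plants. It is built on pUC57(Gent), a pUC57 derivative in which selection is provided by the aacC1 aminoglycoside acetyltransferase gene conferring gentamicin resistance, apparently driven by the class 1 integron Pc promoter annotated just upstream of it. Replication in E. coli relies on the high-copy ColE1/pUC-type origin. The short bom, rop and lacI fragments detected in the feature table are non-functional backbone remnants.

The insert is a synthetic module described as the CPK17 N-terminal region combined with a nuclear export signal (NES) for enhanced export. The annotation identifies a roughly 200 bp coding fragment matching Arabidopsis thaliana calcium-dependent protein kinase 17; the NES itself is not separately annotated. The name suggests a level I ("LI") module occupying the B-C position of the assembly scheme, intended as an N-terminal fusion tag with a Kozak context ("KOZ"), although the record does not spell out these conventions or the flanking assembly sites. The module sits in the pUC multiple cloning region, downstream of the CAP site, lac promoter and lac operator and upstream of a lacZα fragment, and can be sequenced with standard M13 forward and reverse primers. No plant promoter or terminator is present, so the plasmid is not an expression construct on its own. It serves as a donor part to be combined with promoter, coding sequence and terminator modules, giving fusion proteins an N-terminal tag meant to keep them out of the nucleus.
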