Features (pLannotate 1.2.2; 11 found; start..end, strand, type, name):
    515..543     -  promoter       Pc promoter: intI1 (promoter lies within the coding sequence); class 1 integron promoter
    658..1246    +  rep_origin     ori: high-copy-number ColE1/pMB1/pBR322/pUC origin of replication
   1429..1521    +  CDS            lacI (fragment): lac repressor; lacI; The lac repressor binds to the lac operator to inhibit transcription in E. coli. This inhibition can be relieved by adding lactose or isopropyl-β-D-thiogalactopyranoside (IPTG).
   1534..1555    +  protein_bind   CAP binding site: CAP binding activates transcription in the presence of cAMP. E. coli catabolite activator protein
   1570..1600    +  promoter       lac promoter: promoter for the E. coli lac operon
   1608..1624    +  protein_bind   lac operator: The lac repressor binds to the lac operator to inhibit transcription in E. coli. This inhibition can be relieved by adding lactose or isopropyl-β-D-thiogalactopyranoside (IPTG). lac repressor encoded by lacI
   1738..1932    +  CDS            CPK17 (fragment): CDPKH_ARATH - Experimental evidence at transcript level: Swiss-Prot protein existence level 2. May play a role in signal transduction pathways that involve calcium as a second messenger. From Arabidopsis thaliana (Mouse-ear cress).
   2013..2170    +  CDS            lacZα (fragment): LacZα fragment of β-galactosidase; lacZ fragment
   2176..2275    -  misc_feature   bom (fragment): basis of mobility region from pBR322
   2377..2412    -  CDS            rop (fragment): Rop protein, which maintains plasmids at low copy number; rop
   2529..326     -  CDS            aacC1 (across the origin): AACC1_PSEAI - Experimental evidence at protein level: Swiss-Prot protein existence level 1. Responsible for gentamicin resistance and has a limited substrate range. From Pseudomonas aeruginosa.
>Addgene plasmid #54444 | LI B-C N-NES KOZ a c1 | depositor full sequence | sequence record 84662 | Full Sequence
TAGATATAGATCTCACTACGCGGCTGCTCAAACCTGGGCAGAACGTAAGCCGCGAGAGCGCCAACAACCG
CTTCTTGGTCGAAGGCAGCAAGCGCGATGAATGTCTTACTACGGAGCAAGTTCCCGAGGTAATCGGAGTC
CGGCTGATGTTGGGAGTAGGTGGCTACGTCGCCGAACTCACGACCGAAAAGATCAAGAGCAGCCCGCATG
GATTTGACTTGGTCAGGGCCGAGCCTACATGTGCGAATGATGCCCATACTTGAGCCACCTAACTTTGTTT
TAGGGCGACTGCCCTGCTGCGTAACATCGTTGCTGCTGCGTAACATCGTTGCTGCTCCATAACATCAAAC
ATCGACCCACGGCGTAACGCGCTTGCTGCTTGGATGCCCGAGGCATAGACTGTACAAAAAAACAGTCATA
ACAAGCCATGAAAACCGCCACTGCGCCGTTACCACCGCTGCGTTCGGTCAAGGTTCTGGACCAGTTGCGT
GAGCGCATACGCTACTTGCATTACAGTTTACGAACCGAACAGGCTTATGTCAACTGGGTTCGTGCCTTCA
TCCGTTTCCACGGTGTGCGCCTCATGACCAAAATCCCTTAACGTGAGTTTTCGTTCCACTGAGCGTCAGA
CCCCGTAGAAAAGATCAAAGGATCTTCTTGAGATCCTTTTTTTCTGCGCGTAATCTGCTGCTTGCAAACA
AAAAAACCACCGCTACCAGCGGTGGTTTGTTTGCCGGATCAAGAGCTACCAACTCTTTTTCCGAAGGTAA
CTGGCTTCAGCAGAGCGCAGATACCAAATACTGTTCTTCTAGTGTAGCCGTAGTTAGGCCACCACTTCAA
GAACTCTGTAGCACCGCCTACATACCTCGCTCTGCTAATCCTGTTACCAGTGGCTGCTGCCAGTGGCGAT
AAGTCGTGTCTTACCGGGTTGGACTCAAGACGATAGTTACCGGATAAGGCGCAGCGGTCGGGCTGAACGG
GGGGTTCGTGCACACAGCCCAGCTTGGAGCGAACGACCTACACCGAACTGAGATACCTACAGCGTGAGCT
ATGAGAAAGCGCCACGCTTCCCGAAGGGAGAAAGGCGGACAGGTATCCGGTAAGCGGCAGGGTCGGAACA
GGAGAGCGCACGAGGGAGCTTCCAGGGGGAAACGCCTGGTATCTTTATAGTCCTGTCGGGTTTCGCCACC
TCTGACTTGAGCGTCGATTTTTGTGATGCTCGTCAGGGGGGCGGAGCCTATGGAAAAACGCCAGCAACGC
GGCCTTTTTACGGTTCCTGGCCTTTTGCTGGCCTTTTGCTCACATGTTCTTTCCTGCGTTATCCCCTGAT
TCTGTGGATAACCGTATTACCGCCTTTGAGTGAGCTGATACCGCTCGCCGCAGCCGAACGACCGAGCGCA
GCGAGTCAGTGAGCGAGGAAGCGGAAGAGCGCCCAATACGCAAACCGCCTCTCCCCGCGCGTTGGCCGAT
TCATTAATGCAGCTGGCACGACAGGTTTCCCGACTGGAAAGCGGGCAGTGAGCGCAACGCAATTAATGTG
AGTTAGCTCACTCATTAGGCACCCCAGGCTTTACACTTTATGCTTCCGGCTCGTATGTTGTGTGGAATTG
TGAGCGGATAACAATTTCACACAGGAAACAGCTATGACCATGATTACGCCAAGCTTGCATGCAGGCCTCT
GCAGTCGACGGGCCCGGGATCCGATATCTAGATGCATTCGATGGTCTCATCTGAACAATGGCAAATTGTT
GCTCTCACGGACGGGACTCAGCCGATAACGGCGACGCATTGGAAAACGGAGCTTCCGCTTCAAATGCTGC
CAATTCGACTGGTCCAACCGCGGAAGCTTCTGTACCACAATCAAAACATGCACCTCCTTCTCCTCCTCCT
GCAACCAAACAAGGCCCTATAGGCGGCCGCATGTTGCAGAACGAGCTTGCTCTTAAGTTGGCTGGACTTG
ATATTAACAAGACTGGAGGAGGCACCAGAGACCTACGAGGTACCGAGCTCGAATTCACTGGCCGTCGTTT
TACAACGTCGTGACTGGGAAAACCCTGGCGTTACCCAACTTAATCGCCTTGCAGCACATCCCCCTTTCGC
CAGCTGGCGTAATAGCGAAGAGGCCCGCACCGATCGCCCTTCCCAACAGTTGCGCAGCCTGAATGGCGAA
TGGCGCCTGATGCGGTATTTTCTCCTTACGCATCTGTGCGGTATTTCACACCGCATATGGTGCACTCTCA
GTACAATCTGCTCTGATGCCGCATAGTTAAGCCAGCCCCGACACCCGCCAACACCCGCTGACGCGCCCTG
ACGGGCTTGTCTGCTCCCGGCATCCGCTTACAGACAAGCTGTGACCTTCTCCGGGAGCTGCATGTGTCAG
AGGTTTTCACCGTCATCACCGAAACGCGCGAGACAAAAGGGCCTCGTGATACGCCTATTTTTATAGGTTA
ATGTCATGAGCGGCGTTGTGACAATTTACCGAACAACTCCGCGGCCGGGAAGCCGATCTCGGCTTGAACG
AATTGTTAGGTGGCGGTACTTGGGTCGATATCAAAGTGCATCACTTCTTCCCGTATGCCCAACTTTGTAT
AGAGAGCCACTGCGGGATCGTCACCGTAATCTGCTTGCACGTAGATCACATAAGCACCAAGCGCGTTGGC
CTCATGCTTGAGGAGATTGATGAGCGCGGTGGCAATGCCCTGCCTCCGGTGCTCGCCGGAGACTGCGAGA
TCA
