>Addgene plasmid #54444 | LI B-C N-NES KOZ a c1 | addgene partial sequence | sequence record 90129 | M13pUC-Fwd 5'-CCCAGTCACGACGTTGTAAAACG-3'
AGGTCTCTGGTGCCTCCTCCAGTCTTGTTAATATCAAGTCCAGCCAACTTAAGAGCAAGCTCGTTCTGCA
ACATGCGGCCGCCTATAGGGCCTTGTTTGGTTGCAGGAGGAGGAGAAGGAGGTGCATGTTTTGATTGTGG
TACAGAAGCTTCCGCGGTTGGACCAGTCGAATTGGCAGCATTTGAAGCGGAAGCTCCGTTTTCCAATGCG
TCGCCGTTATCGGCTGAGTCCCGTCCGTGAGAGCAACAATTTGCCATTGTTCAGATGAGACCATCGAATG
CATCTAGATATCGGATCCCGGGCCCGTCGACTGCAGAGGCCTGCATGCAAGCTTGGCGTAATCATGGTCA
TAGCTGTTTCCTGTGTGAAATTGTTATCCGCTCACAATTCCACACAACATACGAGCCGGAAGCATAAAGT
GTAAAGCCTGGGGTGCCTAATGAGTGAGCTAACTCACATTAATTGCGTTGCGCTCACTGCCCGCTTTCCA
GTCGGGAAACCTGTCGTGCCAGCTGCATTAATGAATCGGCCAACGCGCGGGGAGAGGCGGTTTGCGTATT
GGGCGCTCTTCCGCTTCCTCGCTCACTGACTCGCTGCGCTCGGTCGTTCGGCTGCGGCGAGCGGTATCAG
CTCACTCAAAGGCGGTAATACGGTTATCCACAGAATCAGGGGATAACGCAGGAAAGAACATGTGAGCAAA
AGGCCAGCAAAAGGCCAGGAACCGTAAAAAGGCCGCGTTGCTGGCGTTTTTCCATAGGCTCCGCCCCCCT
GACGAGCATCACAAAAATCGACGCTCAAGTCAGAGGTGGCGAAACCCGACAGGACTATAAAGATACCAGG
CGTTTCCCCCTGGAAGCTCCCTCGTGCGCTCTCCTGTTCCGACCCTGCCGCTTACCGGATACCTGTCCGC
CTTTCTCCCTTCG
