>Addgene plasmid #54444 | LI B-C N-NES KOZ a c1 | addgene partial sequence | sequence record 90131 | M13pUC-Rev 5'-AGCGGATAACAATTTCACACAGG-3'
AGCTTGCATGCAGGCCTCTGCAGTCGACGGGCCCGGGATCCGATATCTAGATGCATTCGATGGTCTCATC
TGAACAATGGCAAATTGTTGCTCTCACGGACGGGACTCAGCCGATAACGGCGACGCATTGGAAAACGGAG
CTTCCGCTTCAAATGCTGCCAATTCGACTGGTCCAACCGCGGAAGCTTCTGTACCACAATCAAAACATGC
ACCTCCTTCTCCTCCTCCTGCAACCAAACAAGGCCCTATAGGCGGCCGCATGTTGCAGAACGAGCTTGCT
CTTAAGTTGGCTGGACTTGATATTAACAAGACTGGAGGAGGCACCAGAGACCTACGAGGTACCGAGCTCG
AATTCACTGGCCGTCGTTTTACAACGTCGTGACTGGGAAAACCCTGGCGTTACCCAACTTAATCGCCTTG
CAGCACATCCCCCTTTCGCCAGCTGGCGTAATAGCGAAGAGGCCCGCACCGATCGCCCTTCCCAACAGTT
GCGCAGCCTGAATGGCGAATGGCGCCTGATGCGGTATTTTCTCCTTACGCATCTGTGCGGTATTTCACAC
CGCATATGGTGCACTCTCAGTACAATCTGCTCTGATGCCGCATAGTTAAGCCAGCCCCGACACCCGCCAA
CACCCGCTGACGCGCCCTGACGGGCTTGTCTGCTCCCGGCATCCGCTTACAGACAAGCTGTGACCTTCTC
CGGGAGCTGCATGTGTCAGAGGTTTTCACCGTCATCACCGAAACGCGCGAGACAAAA
